>Addgene plasmid #209425 | pET29b_mNeonGreen | addgene full sequence | sequence record 421616 | Addgene NGS Result
CTCGAGCACCACCACCACCACCACTGAGATCCGGCTGCTAACAAAGCCCGAAAGGAAGCTGAGTTGGCTG
CTGCCACCGCTGAGCAATAACTAGCATAACCCCTTGGGGCCTCTAAACGGGTCTTGAGGGGTTTTTTGCT
GAAAGGAGGAACTATATCCGGATTGGCGAATGGG
[124 nt withheld, positions 175-298]
C
[91 nt withheld, positions 300-390]
A
[49 nt withheld, positions 392-440]
CCTTTGACGTTGGAGTCCACGTTCTTT
[37 nt withheld, positions 468-504]
ACCCTATCTCGGTCTATTCTTTTGATTTATAAGGGATTTTGCCGATTTCGGCCTATTGGTTAAAAAATGA
GCTGATTTAACAAAAATTTAACGCGAATTTTAACAAAATATTAACGCTTACAATTTAGGTGGCACTTTTC
GGGGAAATGTGCGCGGAACCCCTATTTGTTTATTTTTCTAAATACATTCAAATATGTATCCGCTCATGAA
TTAATTCTTAGAAAAACTCATCGAGCATCAAATGAAACTGCAATTTATTCATATCAGGATTATCAATACC
ATATTTTTGAAAAAGCCGTTTCTGTAATGAAGGAGAAAACTCACCGAGGCAGTTCCATAGGATGGCAAGA
TCCTGGTATCGGTCTGCGATTCCGACTCGTCCAACATCAATACAACCTATTAATTTCCCCTCGTCAAAAA
TAAGGTTATCAAGTGAGAAATCACCATGAGTGACGACTGAATCCGGTGAGAATGGCAAAAGTTTATGCAT
TTCTTTCCAGACTTGTTCAACAGGCCAGCCATTACGCTCGTCATCAAAATCACTCGCATCAACCAAACCG
TTATTCATTCGTGATTGCGCCTGAGCGAGACGAAATACGCGATCGCTGTTAAAAGGACAATTACAAACAG
GAATCGAATGCAACCGGCGCAGGAACACTGCCAGCGCATCAACAATATTTTCACCTGAATCAGGATATTC
TTCTAATACCTGGAATGCTGTTTTCCCGGGGATCGCAGTGGTGAGTAACCATGCATCATCAGGAGTACGG
ATAAAATGCTTGATGGTCGGAAGAGGCATAAATTCCGTCAGCCAGTTTAGTCTGACCATCTCATCTGTAA
CATCATTGGCAACGCTACCTTTGCCATGTTTCAGAAACAACTCTGGCGCATCGGGCTTCCCATACAATCG
ATAGATTGTCGCACCTGATTGCCCGACATTATCGCGAGCCCATTTATACCCATATAAATCAGCATCCATG
TTGGAATTTAATCGCGGCCTAGAGCAAGACGTTTCCCGTTGAATATGGCTCATAACACCCCTTGTATTAC
TGTTTATGTAAGCAGACAGTTTTATTGTTCATGACCAAAATCCCTTAACGTGAGTTTTCGTTCCACTGAG
CGTCAGACCCCGTAGAAAAGATCAAAGGATCTTCTTGAGATCCTTTTTTTCTGCGCGTAATCTGCTGCTT
GCAAACAAAAAAACCACCGCTACCAGCGGTGGTTTGTTTGCCGGATCAAGAGCTACCAACTCTTTTTCCG
AAGGTAACTGGCTTCAGCAGAGCGCAGATACCAAATACTGTCCTTCTAGTGTAGCCGTAGTTAGGCCACC
ACTTCAAGAACTCTGTAGCACCGCCTACATACCTCGCTCTGCTAATCCTGTTACCAGTGGCTGCTGCCAG
TGGCGATAAGTCGTGTCTTACCGGGTTGGACTCAAGACGATAGTTACCGGATAAGGCGCAGCGGTCGGGC
TGAACGGGGGGTTCGTGCACACAGCCCAGCTTGGAGCGAACGACCTACACCGAACTGAGATACCTACAGC
GTGAGCTATGAGAAAGCGCCACGCTTCCCGAAGGGAGAAAGGCGGACAGGTATCCGGTAAGCGGCAGGGT
CGGAACAGGAGAGCGCACGAGGGAGCTTCCAGGGGGAAACGCCTGGTATCTTTATAGTCCTGTCGGGTTT
CGCCACCTCTGACTTGAGCGTCGATTTTTGTGATGCTCGTCAGGGGGGCGGAGCCTATGGAAAAACGCCA
GCAACGCGGCCTTTTTACGGTTCCTGGCCTTTTGCTGGCCTTTTGCTCACATGTTCTTTCCTGCGTTATC
CCCTGATTCTGTGGATAACCGTATTACCGCCTTTGAGTGAGCTGATACCGCTCGCCGCAGCCGAACGACC
GAGCGCAGCGAGTCAGTGAGCGAGGAAGCGGAAGAGCGCCTGATGCGGTATTTTCTCCTTACGCATCTGT
GCGGTATTTCACACCGCAATGGTGCACTCTCAGTACAATCTGCTCTGATGCCGCATAGTTAAGCCAGTAT
ACACTCCGCTATCGCTACGTGACTGGGTCATGGCTGCGCCCCGACACCCGCCAACACCCGCTGACGCGCC
CTGACGGGCTTGTCTGCTCCCGGCATCCGCTTACAGACAAGCTGTGACCGTCTCCGGGAGCTGCATGTGT
CAGAGGTTTTCACCGTCATCACCGAAACGCGCGAGGCAGCTGCGGTAAAGCTCATCAGCGTGGTCGTGAA
GCGATTCACAGATGTCTGCCTGTTCATCCGCGTCCAGCTCGTTGAGTTTCTCCAGAAGCGTTAATGTCTG
GCTTCTGATAAAGCGGGCCATGTTAAGGGCGGTTTTTTCCTGTTTGGTCACTGATGCCTCCGTGTAAGGG
GGATTTCTGTTCATGGGGGTAATGATACCGATGAAACGAGAGAGGATGCTCACGATACGGGTTACTGATG
ATGAACATGCCCGGTTACTGGAACGTTGTGAGGGTAAACAACTGGCGGTATGGATGCGGCGGGACCAGAG
AAAAATCACTCAGGGTCAATGCCAGCGCTTCGTTAATACAGATGTAGGTGTTCCACAGGGTAGCCAGCAG
CATCCTGCGATGCAGATCCGGAACATAATGGTGCAGGGCGCTGACTTCCGCGTTTCCAGACTTTACGAAA
CACGGAAACCGAAGACCATTCATGTTGTTGCTCAGGTCGCAGACGTTTTGCAGCAGCAGTCGCTTCACGT
TCGCTCGCGTATCGGTGATTCATTCTGCTAACCAGTAAGGCAACCCCGCCAGCCTAGCCGGGTCCTCAAC
GACAGGAGCACGATCATGCGCACCCGTGGGGCCGCCATGCCGGCGATAATGGCCTGCTTCTCGCCGAAAC
GTTTGGTGGCGGGACCAGTGACGAAGGCTTGAGCGAGGGCGTGCAAGATTCCGAATACCGCAAGCGACAG
GCCGATCATCGTCGCGCTCCAGCGAAAGCGGTCCTCGCCGAAAATGACCCAGAGCGCTGCCGGCACCTGT
CCTACGAGTTGCATGATAAAGAAGACAGTCATAAGTGCGGCGACGATAGTCATGCCCCGCGCCCACCGGA
AGGAGCTGACTGGGTTGAAGGCTCTCAAGGGCATCGGTCGAGATCCCGGTGCCTAATGAGTGAGCTAACT
TACATTAATTGCGTTGCGCTCACTGCCCGCTTTCCAGTCGGGAAACCTGTCGTGCCAGCTGCATTAATGA
ATCGGCCAACGCGCGGGGAGAGGCGGTTTGCGTATTGGGCGCCAGGGTGGTTTTTCTTTTCACCAGTGAG
ACGGGCAACAGCTGATTGCCCTTCACCGCCTGGCCCTGAGAGAGTTGCAGCAAGCGGTCCACGCTGGTTT
GCCCCAGCAGGCGAAAATCCTGTTTGATGGTGGTTAACGGCGGGATATAACATGAGCTGTCTTCGGTATC
GTCGTATCCCACTACCGAGATGTCCGCACCAACGCGCAGCCCGGACTCGGTAATGGCGCGCATTGCGCCC
AGCGCCATCTGATCGTTGGCAACCAGCATCGCAGTGGGAACGATGCCCTCATTCAGCATTTGCATGGTTT
GTTGAAAACCGGACATGGCACTCCAGTCGCCTTCCCGTTCCGCTATCGGCTGAATTTGATTGCGAGTGAG
ATATTTATGCCAGCCAGCCAGACGCAGACGCGCCGAGACAGAACTTAATGGGCCCGCTAACAGCGCGATT
TGCTGGTGACCCAATGCGACCAGATGCTCCACGCCCAGTCGCGTACCGTCTTCATGGGAGAAAATAATAC
TGTTGATGGGTGTCTGGTCAGAGACATCAAGAAATAACGCCGGAACATTAGTGCAGGCAGCTTCCACAGC
AATGGCATCCTGGTCATCCAGCGGATAGTTAATGATCAGCCCACTGACGCGTTGCGCGAGAAGATTGTGC
ACCGCCGCTTTACAGGCTTCGACGCCGCTTCGTTCTACCATCGACACCACCACGCTGGCACCCAGTTGAT
CGGCGCGAGATTTAATCGCCGCGACAATTTGCGACGGCGCGTGCAGGGCCAGACTGGAGGTGGCAACGCC
AATCAGCAACGACTGTTTGCCCGCCAGTTGTTGTGCCACGCGGTTGGGAATGTAATTCAGCTCCGCCATC
GCCGCTTCCACTTTTTCCCGCGTTTTCGCAGAAACGTGGCTGGCCTGGTTCACCACGCGGGAAACGGTCT
GATAAGAGACACCGGCATACTCTGCGACATCGTATAACGTTACTGGTTTCACATTCACCACCCTGAATTG
ACTCTCTTCCGGGCGCTATCATGCCATACCGCGAAAGGTTTTGCGCCATTCGATGGTGTCCGGGATCTCG
ACGCTCTCCCTTATGCGACTCCTGCATTAGGAAGCAGCCCAGTAGTAGGTTGAGGCCGTTGAGCACCGCC
GCCGCAAGGAATGGTGCATGCAAGGAGATGGCGCCCAACAGTCCCCCGGCCACGGGGCCTGCCACCATAC
CCACGCCGAAACAAGCGCTCATGAGCCCGAAGTGGCGAGCCCGATCTTCCCCATCGGTGATGTCGGCGAT
ATAGGCGCCAGCAACCGCACCTGTGGCGCCGGTGATGCCGGCCACGATGCGTCCGGCGTAGAGGATCGAG
ATCGATCTCGATCCCGCGAAATTAATACGACTCACTATAGGGGAATTGTGAGCGGATAACAATTCCCCTC
TAGAAATAATTTTGTTTAACTTTAAGAAGGAGATATACATATGGTATCCAAGGGTGAAGAGGACAATATG
GCAAGTCTGCCGGCCACGCATGAGCTGCACATATTTGGTTCGATCAACGGAGTTGACTTTGATATGGTTG
GCCAAGGCACGGGTAACCCTAACGACGGATACGAGGAGCTGAACCTGAAGAGTACCAAGGGCGATCTCCA
ATTCAGTCCTTGGATTTTAGTTCCACACATTGGATACGGCTTCCATCAGTACCTGCCTTATCCTGATGGC
ATGAGCCCTTTTCAGGCGGCTATGGTCGATGGTAGCGGTTACCAAGTCCATCGCACAATGCAATTTGAGG
ATGGGGCTTCCTTAACAGTAAACTATCGGTATACCTATGAGGGCTCACATATTAAGGGCGAAGCTCAGGT
TAAAGGCACGGGGTTTCCGGCTGACGGCCCAGTAATGACCAACTCCCTTACCGCGGCCGACTGGTGCCGC
AGTAAGAAGACCTATCCGAACGACAAGACAATCATCTCAACATTTAAGTGGAGCTACACGACCGGGAACG
GCAAGCGATATCGTTCAACGGCGCGGACGACTTACACTTTCGCGAAGCCTATGGCCGCAAATTACTTAAA
GAACCAACCTATGTACGTTTTCCGCAAAACAGAATTAAAGCACTCAAAGACAGAACTGAATTTCAAGGAG
TGGCAGAAGGCTTTTACGGACGTGATGGGCATGGATGAGTTGTACAAGGGATCGAGCGGTAGCCACCATC
ATCATCATCATTAG
Features (pLannotate 1.2.2; 19 found; start..end, strand, type, name):
      7..24      +  CDS            9xHis (fragment): 9xHis affinity tag
     34..83      +  CDS            SET1 (fragment): solubility-enhancement tag derived from T7 phage gene 10B
     91..138     +  terminator     T7 terminator: transcription terminator for bacteriophage T7 RNA polymerase
    175..603     +  rep_origin     f1 ori (sequence partly withheld): f1 bacteriophage origin of replication; arrow indicates direction of (+) strand synthesis
    656..713     +  promoter       AmpR promoter (fragment): bla
    722..1537    -  CDS            KanR: aminoglycoside phosphotransferase; aph(3')-Ia; confers resistance to kanamycin in bacteria or G418 (Geneticin®) in eukaryotes
   1659..2247    +  rep_origin     ori: high-copy-number ColE1/pMB1/pBR322/pUC origin of replication
   2433..2572    -  misc_feature   bom: basis of mobility region from pBR322
   2674..2865    -  CDS            rop: Rop protein, which maintains plasmids at low copy number; rop
   2882..3262    +  CDS            YPB1_ECOLX: Protein predicted: Swiss-Prot protein existence level 4. From Escherichia coli.
   3334..3625    -  CDS            TcR (fragment): tetracycline efflux protein; tet; confers resistance to tetracycline
   3640..3661    -  protein_bind   CAP binding site: CAP binding activates transcription in the presence of cAMP. E. coli catabolite activator protein
   3674..4756    -  CDS            lacI: lac repressor; lacI; The lac repressor binds to the lac operator to inhibit transcription in E. coli. This inhibition can be relieved by adding lactose or isopropyl-β-D-thiogalactopyranoside (IPTG).
   4757..4834    -  promoter       lacI promoter: lacI
   4842..5121    -  CDS            TcR (fragment): tetracycline efflux protein; tet; confers resistance to tetracycline
   5147..5165    +  promoter       T7 promoter: promoter for bacteriophage T7 RNA polymerase
   5166..5190    +  protein_bind   lac operator: The lac repressor binds to the lac operator to inhibit transcription in E. coli. This inhibition can be relieved by adding lactose or isopropyl-β-D-thiogalactopyranoside (IPTG). lac repressor encoded by lacI
   5205..5227    +  RBS            RBS: efficient ribosome binding site from bacteriophage T7 gene 10 (Olins and Rangwala, 1989)
   5235..5942    +  CDS            mNeonGreen: mNeonGreen is a basic (constitutively fluorescent) green/yellow fluorescent protein published in 2013, derived from Branchiostoma lanceolatum. It is reported to be a very rapidly-maturing monomer with moderate acid sensitivity.
