[The description below was written by a language model from this plasmid's Addgene catalogue record and pLannotate feature annotations shown in this document.]
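Description:
pET29b_mNeonGreen is a bacterial expression plasmid of about 6.0 kb, built on the pET29b backbone to produce the fluorescent protein mNeonGreen in E. coli. It is maintained through a ColE1/pMB1-type origin accompanied by the rop gene and the bom region inherited from pBR322. The record lists the copy number as unknown, although rop normally keeps such plasmids at a reduced copy number. Selection is by kanamycin, through an aminoglycoside phosphotransferase (KanR) gene. An f1 phage origin is also present. The short annotations for tetracycline-resistance fragments, a CAP binding site and a predicted E. coli protein are best read as backbone remnants or automated homology hits rather than functional elements.

The expression cassette follows the standard pET design. A T7 promoter is immediately followed by a lac operator, then the strong ribosome binding site from T7 gene 10, the mNeonGreen coding sequence, and a T7 terminator downstream. The plasmid carries its own lacI gene with its promoter, so the lac repressor keeps transcription off until IPTG or lactose is added. Expression requires a host that supplies T7 RNA polymerase, and the record names BL21(DE3) for protein production, with a cloning strain used for propagation. mNeonGreen is a bright, rapidly maturing monomeric green/yellow fluorescent protein derived from Branchiostoma lanceolatum. It carries a C-terminal 6xHis tag, which the feature table detects as a partial polyhistidine match spanning the plasmid's numbering origin, and this tag allows purification by metal-affinity chromatography. The stated purpose is simply recombinant mNeonGreen expression. The associated publication concerns nanobody-based lateral flow immunoassays for coronavirus antigens, but the record does not specify the protein's role in that work.
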