Addgene plasmid #209425: pET29b_mNeonGreen
Purpose: Express mNeonGreen in E. coli
Depositing lab: Magnus Rueping. Depositing organization: King Abdullah University of Science and Technology (KAUST). Publication: Nanobody-Based Lateral Flow Immunoassay for Rapid Antigen Detection of SARS-CoV-2 and MERS-CoV Proteins. Peng Y, Huang Y, Kiessling F, Renn D, Rueping M. ACS Synth Biol. 2025 Jan 9. doi: 10.1021/acssynbio.4c00592. PubMed 39786915.
Backbone
  Vector backbone: pET29b
  Backbone size w/o insert (bp): 5235
  Total vector size (bp): 5978
  Vector type: Bacterial Expression
Growth in bacteria
  Bacterial resistance: Kanamycin, 50 μg/mL
  Growth temperature: 37°C
  Growth strain: DH5alpha
  Growth instructions: Use BL21(DE3) strain for protein expression
  Copy number: Unknown
Gene/Insert
  Gene/Insert name: mNeonGreen
  Insert size (bp): 744
  GenBank ID: KC295282.1 AGG56535
  Tag / fusion protein: 6xHis (C terminal on insert)
Terms and licenses: Academic/Nonprofit Terms; Industry Terms: Not Available to Industry
How to cite: pET29b_mNeonGreen was a gift from Magnus Rueping (Addgene plasmid # 209425 ; http://n2t.net/addgene:209425 ; RRID:Addgene_209425)
